>Addgene plasmid #160826 | pXWS20tetO | addgene full sequence | sequence record 317172 | Addgene NGS Result
GGCTTCCTCGCTCACTGACTCGCTGCGCTCGGTCGTTCGGCTGCGGCGAGCGGTATCAGCTCACTCAAAG
GCGGTAATCTCGAGTCCCGTCAAGTCAGCGTAATGCTCTGCCAGTGTTACAACCAATTAACCAATTCTGA
TTAGAAAAACTCATCGAGCATCAAATGAAACTGCAATTTATTCATATCAGGATTATCGATACCATATTTT
TGAAAAAGCCGTTTCTGTAATGAAGGAGAAAACTCACCGAGGCAGTTCCATAGGATGGCAAGATCCTGGT
ATCGGTCTGCGATTCCGACTCGTCCAACATCAATACAACCTATTAATTTCCCCTCGTCAAAAATAAGGTT
ATCAAGTGAGAAATCACCATGAGTGACGACTGAATCCGGTGAGAATGGCAAAAGCTTATGCATTTCTTTC
CAGACTTGTTCAACAGGCCAGCCATTACGCTCGTCATCAAAATCACTCGCATCAACCAAACCGTTATTCA
TTCGTGATTGCGCCTGAGCGAGACGAAATACGCGATCGCTGTTAAAAGGACAATTACAAACAGGAATCGA
ATGCAACCGGCGCAGGAACACTGCCAGCGCATCAACAATATTTTCACCTGAATCAGGATATTCTTCTAAT
ACCTGGAATGCTGTTTTCCCGGGGATCGCAGTGGTGAGTAACCATGCATCATCAGGAGTACGGATAAAAT
GCTTGATGGTCGGAAGAGGCATAAATTCCGTCAGCCAGTTTAGTCTGACCATCTCATCTGTAACATCATT
GGCAACGCTACCTTTGCCATGTTTCAGAAACAACTCTGGCGCATCGGGCTTCCCATACAATCGATAGATT
GTCGCACCTGATTGCCCGACATTATCGCGAGCCCATTTATACCCATATAAATCAGCATCCATGTTGGAAT
TTAATCGCGGCCTGGAGCAAGACGTTTCCCGTTGAATATGGCTCATAACACCCCTTGTATTACTGTTTAT
GTAAGCAGACAGTTTTATTGTTCATGATGATATATTTTTATCTTGTGCAATGTAACATCAGAGATTTTGA
GACACAACGTGGCTTTGTTGAATAAATCGAACTTTTGCTGAGTTGAAGGATCAGATCACGCATCTTCCCG
ACAACGCAGACCGTTCCGTGGCAAAGCAAAAGTTCAAAATCACCAACTGGTCCACCTACAACAAAGCTCT
CATCAACCGTGGCTCCCTCACTTTCTGGCTGGATGATGGGGCGATTCAGGCCTGGTATGAGTCAGCAACA
CCTTCTTCACGAGGCAGACCTCAGCGCTAGCGGAGTGTATACTGGCTTACTATGTTGGCACTGATGAGGG
TGTCAGTGAAGTGCTTCATGTGGCAGGAGAAAAAAGGCTGCACCGGTGCGTCAGCAGAATATGTGATACA
GGATATATTCCGCTTCCTCGCTCACTGACTCGCTACGCTCGGTCGTTCGACTGCGGCGAGCGGAAATGGC
TTACGAACGGGGCGGAGATTTCCTGGAAGATGCCAGGAAGATACTTAACAGGGAAGTGAGAGGGCCGCGG
CAAAGCCGTTTTTCCATAGGCTCCGCCCCCTGACAAGCATCACGAAATCTGACGCTCAAATCAGTGGTGG
CGAAACCCGACAGGACTATAAAGATACCAGGCGTTTCCCCCTGGCGGCTCCCTCGTGCGCTCTCCTGTTC
CTGCCTTTCGGTTTACCGGTGTCATTCCGCTGTTATGGCCGCGTTTGTCTCATTCCACGCCTGACACTCA
GTTCCGGGTAGGCAGTTCGCTCCAAGCTGGACTGTATGCACGAACCCCCCGTTCAGTCCGACCGCTGCGC
CTTATCCGGTAACTATCGTCTTGAGTCCAACCCGGAAAGACATGCAAAAGCACCACTGGCAGCAGCCACT
GGTAATTGATTTAGAGGAGTTAGTCTTGAAGTCATGCGCCGGTTAAGGCTAAACTGAAAGGACAAGTTTT
GGTGACTGCGCTCCTCCAAGCCAGTTACCTCGGTTCAAAGAGTTGGTAGCTCAGAGAACCTTCAAAAAAC
CGCCCTGCAAGGCGGTTTTTTCGTTTTCAGAGCAAGAGATTACGCGCAGACCAAAACGATCTCAAGAAGA
TCATCTTATTAAGGGGTCTGACGCTCAGTGGAACGAAAACTCACGTTAAGGGATTTTGGTCATGAGATTA
TCAAAAAGGATCTTCACCTAGATCCTTTTAAATTAAAAATGAAGTTTTAAATCAATCTAAAGTATATATG
AGTAAACTTGGTCTGACAGTTACCAATGCTTAATCAGTGAGGCACCTATCTCAGCGATCTGTCTATTTCG
TTCATCCATAGTTGCCTGACTCCCCGTCGTGTAGATAACTACGATACGGGAGGGCTTACCATCTGGCCCC
AGTGCTGCAATGATACCGCGAGACCCACGCTCACCGGCTCCAGATTTATCAGCAATAAACCAGCCAGCCG
GAAGGGCCGAGCGCAGAAGTGGTCCTGCAACTTTATCCGCCTCCATCCAGTCTATTCCATGGTGCCACCT
GACGTCTAAGAAACCATTATTATCATGACATTAACCTATAAAAATAGGCGTATCACGAGGCAGAATTTCA
GATAAAAAAAATCCTTAGCTTTCGCTAAGGATGATTTCTGGAATTCGCGGCCGCTTCTAGAGATCGATTT
TAGAGCTGCCTCCCTATCAGTGATAGAGATTGCTACAACTGCAAGGTAGTCCCGGTATCCCTATCAGTGA
TAGAGACTGATAGCTACGAGTCTGAGATCCTACTTGTCCCTATCAGTGATAGAGACAGTACCGAGTTTTC
CCTATCAGTGATAGAGAGCTCATACTGCGACAGAGTCTTTTCCCTATCAGTGATAGAGATAGGCTCCTTT
GTCAAAAGTGATCGCTTCCCTATCAGTGATAGAGACTTCACGGGATAATGTGTTCTACTCCCTATCAGTG
ATAGAGAGCTTAAGTCAATCCAATGCGTTCAGGTGCTCCCTATCAGTGATAGAGAAACTCCGTCATCGTG
GATGTCAATACTGACTCCCTATCAGTGATAGAGATTGATTTCACCGCTGGCGTCAATTCCCTATCAGTGA
TAGAGACTTAGGTGTCCCTAGAATTACTAGAGATCGATTTTAGAGCTGCCTCCCTATCAGTGATAGAGAT
TGCTACAACTGCAAGGTAGTCCCGGTATCCCTATCAGTGATAGAGACTGATAGCTACGAGTCTGAGATCC
TACTTGTCCCTATCAGTGATAGAGACAGTACCGAGTTTTCCCTATCAGTGATAGAGAGCTCATACTGCGA
CAGAGTCTTTTCCCTATCAGTGATAGAGATAGGCTCCTTTGTCAAAAGTGATCGCTTCCCTATCAGTGAT
AGAGACTTCACGGGATAATGTGTTCTACTCCCTATCAGTGATAGAGAGCTTAAGTCAATCCAATGCGTTC
AGGTGCTCCCTATCAGTGATAGAGAAACTCCGTCATCGTGGATGTCAATACTGACTCCCTATCAGTGATA
GAGATTGATTTCACCGCTGGCGTCAATTCCCTATCAGTGATAGAGACTTAGGTGTCCCTAGAATTACTAG
AGCCAGGCATCAAATAAAACGAAAGGCTCAGTCGAAAGACTGGGCCTTTCGTTTTATCTGTTGTTTGTCG
GTGAACGCTCTCTACTAGAGTCACACTGGCTCACCTTCGGGTGGGCCTTTCTGCGTTTATATACTAGTAG
CGGCCGCTGCA
Features (pLannotate 1.2.2; 30 found; start..end, strand, type, name):
    141..956     -  CDS            KanR: aminoglycoside phosphotransferase; aph(3')-Ia; confers resistance to kanamycin in bacteria or G418 (Geneticin®) in eukaryotes
   1283..1309    +  misc_feature   bom (fragment): basis of mobility region from pBR322
   1408..1463    -  rep_origin     RSF ori (fragment): Plasmids containing the RSF 1030 origin of replication can be propagated in E. coli cells that contain additional plasmids with compatible origins.
   1551..2095    -  rep_origin     p15A ori: Plasmids containing the medium-copy-number p15A origin of replication can be propagated in E. coli cells that contain a second plasmid with the ColE1 origin.
   2261..2506    -  CDS            bla(M) (fragment): β-lactamase lacking the signal sequence; bla(M); allows cytosolic expression of β-lactamase
   2585..2628    -  terminator     bacterial terminator: putative bacterial transcription terminator
   2631..2652    +  misc_feature   BioBrick prefix: BioBrick prefix for parts that do not start with "ATG"
   2671..2692    +  promoter       PLtetO-1 promoter (fragment): modified phage lambda PL promoter with tet operator sites (Lutz and Bujard, 1997)
   2717..2736    +  promoter       PLtetO-1 promoter (fragment): modified phage lambda PL promoter with tet operator sites (Lutz and Bujard, 1997)
   2767..2785    +  protein_bind   tet operator: tetO; bacterial operator O2 for the tetR and tetA genes tetracycline repressor TetR
   2799..2817    +  protein_bind   tet operator: tetO; bacterial operator O2 for the tetR and tetA genes tetracycline repressor TetR
   2841..2861    +  promoter       PLtetO-1 promoter (fragment): modified phage lambda PL promoter with tet operator sites (Lutz and Bujard, 1997)
   2887..2908    +  promoter       H1-2O2 promoter (fragment): doxycycline-inducible variant of the human H1 RNA promoter (Henriksen et al., 2007)
   2926..2947    +  promoter       tight TRE promoter (fragment): Tet-responsive promoter PTight, consisting of seven tet operator sequences followed by the minimal CMV promoter
   2976..2997    +  protein_bind   tetracycline response element (fragment): contains seven copies of the tetracycline operator tetO tetracycline repressor TetR
   3026..3048    +  promoter       PLtetO-1 promoter (fragment): modified phage lambda PL promoter with tet operator sites (Lutz and Bujard, 1997)
   3068..3090    +  promoter       H1-2O2 promoter (fragment): doxycycline-inducible variant of the human H1 RNA promoter (Henriksen et al., 2007)
   3131..3152    +  promoter       PLtetO-1 promoter (fragment): modified phage lambda PL promoter with tet operator sites (Lutz and Bujard, 1997)
   3177..3196    +  promoter       PLtetO-1 promoter (fragment): modified phage lambda PL promoter with tet operator sites (Lutz and Bujard, 1997)
   3227..3245    +  protein_bind   tet operator: tetO; bacterial operator O2 for the tetR and tetA genes tetracycline repressor TetR
   3259..3277    +  protein_bind   tet operator: tetO; bacterial operator O2 for the tetR and tetA genes tetracycline repressor TetR
   3301..3321    +  promoter       PLtetO-1 promoter (fragment): modified phage lambda PL promoter with tet operator sites (Lutz and Bujard, 1997)
   3347..3368    +  promoter       H1-2O2 promoter (fragment): doxycycline-inducible variant of the human H1 RNA promoter (Henriksen et al., 2007)
   3386..3407    +  promoter       tight TRE promoter (fragment): Tet-responsive promoter PTight, consisting of seven tet operator sequences followed by the minimal CMV promoter
   3436..3457    +  protein_bind   tetracycline response element (fragment): contains seven copies of the tetracycline operator tetO tetracycline repressor TetR
   3486..3508    +  promoter       PLtetO-1 promoter (fragment): modified phage lambda PL promoter with tet operator sites (Lutz and Bujard, 1997)
   3528..3550    +  promoter       H1-2O2 promoter (fragment): doxycycline-inducible variant of the human H1 RNA promoter (Henriksen et al., 2007)
   3581..3652    +  terminator     rrnB T1 terminator: transcription terminator T1 from the E. coli rrnB gene
   3668..3695    +  terminator     T7Te terminator: phage T7 early transcription terminator
   3702..1       +  misc_feature   BioBrick suffix (across the origin): universal suffix for all parts
