[The description below was written by a language model from this plasmid's Addgene catalogue record and pLannotate feature annotations shown in this document.]
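Description:
pXWS20tetO is a bacterial synthetic-biology plasmid built on the BioBrick backbone pSB3K3. It carries a "DNA sponge": an array of 20 tet operator (tetO) sites that acts as a decoy for the tetracycline repressor TetR. The plasmid replicates from a p15A origin, which the annotation describes as medium copy and the catalogue lists as low copy. This origin is compatible with ColE1-type plasmids, so the sponge can be co-maintained with a separate circuit plasmid. Selection is by kanamycin through the aph(3')-Ia KanR gene. Short hits to bom, the RSF origin and β-lactamase are only fragments and are probably backbone remnants rather than functional elements.

The synthetic insert of about 1 kb sits between the BioBrick prefix and suffix, cloned through EcoRI and PstI sites that are both retained. In the feature table this region appears as a run of short matches labelled as fragments of PLtetO-1, H1-2O2, tight TRE, the tetracycline response element, or plain tet operators. These most likely reflect the annotation tool matching individual tetO sites and a few flanking bases to known Tet-regulated parts, not the presence of working promoters. Eighteen such hits are called, in a pattern that looks like two copies of the same block, while the catalogue states 20 repeats. The array is followed by the rrnB T1 and T7Te terminators, the "t" in the insert name, and a putative terminator lies upstream of the prefix. No coding sequence or reporter is annotated in the insert.

By titrating TetR away from its target promoters, the sponge is intended to tune gene expression and to mitigate toxicity from DNA-binding proteins. The depositor notes that the repetitive array may be prone to recombination.
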