Addgene plasmid #160826: pXWS20tetO
Purpose: 20 repeats of tetO sponge
Depositing lab: Baojun Wang. Depositing organization: University of Edinburgh. Publication: Synthetic protein-binding DNA sponge as a tool to tune gene expression and mitigate protein toxicity. Wan X, Pinto F, Yu L, Wang B. Nat Commun. 2020 Nov 24;11(1):5961. doi: 10.1038/s41467-020-19552-9. PubMed 33235249.
Backbone
  Vector backbone: pSB3K3
  Backbone size w/o insert (bp): 2672
  Vector type: Synthetic Biology
Growth in bacteria
  Bacterial resistance: Kanamycin, 50 μg/mL
  Growth temperature: 30°C
  Growth strain: NEB Stable
  Copy number: Low Copy
Gene/Insert
  Gene/Insert name: (20 X tetO)-t
  Species: Synthetic
  Insert size (bp): 1049
  Cloning method: Restriction Enzyme; 5′ cloning site EcoRI (not destroyed); 3′ cloning site PstI (not destroyed)
  Sequencing primers: 5′ TGCCACCTGACGTCTAAGAA; 3′ ATTACCGCCTTTGAGTGAGC
Terms and licenses: Academic/Nonprofit Terms; Industry Terms: Not Available to Industry
Depositor comments: This plasmid may be prone to recombination. It is recommended to screen multiple DNA preparations from cultures started from single colonies.
How to cite: pXWS20tetO was a gift from Baojun Wang (Addgene plasmid # 160826 ; http://n2t.net/addgene:160826 ; RRID:Addgene_160826)
