>Addgene plasmid #160826 | pXWS20tetO | depositor partial sequence | sequence record 311327 | (20 X tetO)-t
ATCGATTTTAGAGCTGCCTCCCTATCAGTGATAGAGATTGCTACAACTGCAAGGTAGTCCCGGTATCCCT
ATCAGTGATAGAGACTGATAGCTACGAGTCTGAGATCCTACTTGTCCCTATCAGTGATAGAGACAGTACC
GAGTTTTCCCTATCAGTGATAGAGAGCTCATACTGCGACAGAGTCTTTTCCCTATCAGTGATAGAGATAG
GCTCCTTTGTCAAAAGTGATCGCTTCCCTATCAGTGATAGAGACTTCACGGGATAATGTGTTCTACTCCC
TATCAGTGATAGAGAGCTTAAGTCAATCCAATGCGTTCAGGTGCTCCCTATCAGTGATAGAGAAACTCCG
TCATCGTGGATGTCAATACTGACTCCCTATCAGTGATAGAGATTGATTTCACCGCTGGCGTCAATTCCCT
ATCAGTGATAGAGACTTAGGTGTCCCTAGAATTACTAGAGATCGATTTTAGAGCTGCCTCCCTATCAGTG
ATAGAGATTGCTACAACTGCAAGGTAGTCCCGGTATCCCTATCAGTGATAGAGACTGATAGCTACGAGTC
TGAGATCCTACTTGTCCCTATCAGTGATAGAGACAGTACCGAGTTTTCCCTATCAGTGATAGAGAGCTCA
TACTGCGACAGAGTCTTTTCCCTATCAGTGATAGAGATAGGCTCCTTTGTCAAAAGTGATCGCTTCCCTA
TCAGTGATAGAGACTTCACGGGATAATGTGTTCTACTCCCTATCAGTGATAGAGAGCTTAAGTCAATCCA
ATGCGTTCAGGTGCTCCCTATCAGTGATAGAGAAACTCCGTCATCGTGGATGTCAATACTGACTCCCTAT
CAGTGATAGAGATTGATTTCACCGCTGGCGTCAATTCCCTATCAGTGATAGAGACTTAGGTGTCCCTAGA
ATTACTAGAGCCAGGCATCAAATAAAACGAAAGGCTCAGTCGAAAGACTGGGCCTTTCGTTTTATCTGTT
GTTTGTCGGTGAACGCTCTCTACTAGAGTCACACTGGCTCACCTTCGGGTGGGCCTTTCTGCGTTTATA
